Addgene plasmid #19496: pcDNA5/FRT/TO GFP DNAJB2b
Depositing lab: Harm Kampinga. Depositing organization: University Medical Center Groningen. Publication: Computational analysis of the human HSPH/HSPA/DNAJ family and cloning of a human HSPH/HSPA/DNAJ expression library. Hageman J, Kampinga HH. Cell Stress Chaperones. 2009 Jan;14(1):1-21. doi: 10.1007/s12192-008-0060-2. Epub 2008 Aug 7. PubMed 18686016.
Backbone
  Vector backbone: pcDNA5/FRT/TO
  Backbone manufacturer: Invitrogen
  Backbone size w/o insert (bp): 5137
  Vector type: Mammalian Expression
  Selectable markers: Hygromycin
Growth in bacteria
  Bacterial resistance: Ampicillin, 100 μg/mL
  Growth temperature: 37°C
  Growth strain: DH5alpha
  Copy number: High Copy
Gene/Insert
  Gene/Insert name: DNAJB2b (alt names: HSJ1, HSPF3, DNAJB10; DnaJ (Hsp40) homolog, subfamily B, member 2)
  Species: H. sapiens (human)
  Insert size (bp): 1559
  Entrez Gene: DNAJB2 (a.k.a. CMT2T, DSMA5, HSJ-1, HSJ1, HSPF3)
  Tag / fusion protein: GFP (N terminal on insert)
  Cloning method: Restriction Enzyme; 5′ cloning site BamHI (not destroyed); 3′ cloning site NotI (not destroyed)
  Sequencing primers: 5′ LNCX; 3′ BGH-rev
Terms and licenses: Academic/Nonprofit Terms; Industry Terms: Not Available to Industry
Depositor comments: Part of the HSP40 gene family Disclaimer: For cloning the various HSP genes, the Stratagene reference RNA for cDNA synthesis was used and genes were amplified from this mixture that originates from 10 different cell lines from different somatic origin and ultimately coming from 10 different individuals. This strategy was used to maximize the chance for the presence of individual HSP transcripts. Users must be aware that this mixture thus represents 20 complete haploid genomes, meaning that for each individual gene there might be polymorphisms that could potentially have functional consequences. The library was sequence verified only for the presence of the correct gene.
How to cite: pcDNA5/FRT/TO GFP DNAJB2b was a gift from Harm Kampinga (Addgene plasmid # 19496 ; http://n2t.net/addgene:19496 ; RRID:Addgene_19496)
