[The description below was written by a language model from this plasmid's Addgene catalogue record and pLannotate feature annotations shown in this document.]
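Description:
pcDNA5/FRT/TO GFP DNAJB2b is a mammalian expression plasmid built on the Invitrogen pcDNA5/FRT/TO backbone. It expresses the human Hsp40-family co-chaperone DNAJB2 (isoform b; also known as HSJ1 or HSPF3) with GFP fused to its N terminus. In the 6.8 kb depositor sequence, an EGFP coding region is followed directly by the DNAJB2 open reading frame, which was cloned between BamHI and NotI sites, and the unit ends in a bovine growth hormone polyadenylation signal. Transcription is driven by the CMV immediate-early enhancer and promoter. Just downstream of the promoter lie short matches annotated as tet-operator-containing promoter fragments. These correspond to the tandem tet operator sites of the "TO" design, which keep expression off in cells producing Tet repressor and allow it to be induced with tetracycline or doxycycline.

The backbone also carries an FRT site placed immediately upstream of a hygromycin resistance gene, with an SV40 poly(A) signal after it. No complete promoter is annotated directly in front of this gene, consistent with the Flp-In arrangement. In that system, FLP-mediated recombination into a genomic FRT site in a suitable host line supplies the missing upstream elements, so hygromycin selects for single-copy integrants at a defined locus. In E. coli the plasmid replicates from a high-copy ColE1/pUC-type origin and is selected with ampicillin.

The construct belongs to a human HSPH/HSPA/DNAJ chaperone expression library and suits transient or stable, inducible expression and fluorescence tracking of the chaperone. The depositor notes that inserts were amplified from pooled reference RNA derived from ten cell lines and were verified only for gene identity, so polymorphisms with functional consequences may be present.
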