Features (pLannotate 1.2.2; 22 found; start..end, strand, type, name):
     12..728     +  CDS            EGFP: EGFP is a basic (constitutively fluorescent) green fluorescent protein published in 1996, derived from Aequorea victoria. It is reported to be a rapidly-maturing weak dimer with moderate acid sensitivity.
    738..1709    +  CDS            DNAJB2: DNJB2_HUMAN - Also known as HSJ1 From Homo sapiens (Human).
   1763..1987    +  polyA_signal   bGH poly(A) signal: bovine growth hormone polyadenylation signal
   1991..2012    +  promoter       SV40 promoter (fragment): SV40 enhancer and early promoter
   2033..2266    +  rep_origin     f1 ori (fragment) (sequence partly withheld): f1 bacteriophage origin of replication; arrow indicates direction of (+) strand synthesis
   2271..2318    +  protein_bind   FRT: FLP-mediated recombination occurs in the 8-bp core sequence TCTAGAAA (Turan and Bode, 2011). FLP recombinase from the Saccharomyces cerevisiae 2μ plasmid
   2326..3348    +  CDS            HygR: aminoglycoside phosphotransferase from E. coli; aph(4)-Ia; confers resistance to hygromycin
   3358..3483    +  CDS            ble (fragment): BLE_KLEPN - Experimental evidence at protein level: Swiss-Prot protein existence level 1. Binding protein with a strong affinity to the bleomycin family of antibiotics. Binds to CL990; an antimitotic-antibiotic compound. From Klebsiella pneumoniae.
   3478..3599    +  polyA_signal   SV40 poly(A) signal: SV40 polyadenylation signal
   3672..3688    -  protein_bind   lac operator: The lac repressor binds to the lac operator to inhibit transcription in E. coli. This inhibition can be relieved by adding lactose or isopropyl-β-D-thiogalactopyranoside (IPTG). lac repressor encoded by lacI
   3696..3726    -  promoter       lac promoter: promoter for the E. coli lac operon
   3741..3762    -  protein_bind   CAP binding site: CAP binding activates transcription in the presence of cAMP. E. coli catabolite activator protein
   3775..3867    -  CDS            lacI (fragment): lac repressor; lacI; The lac repressor binds to the lac operator to inhibit transcription in E. coli. This inhibition can be relieved by adding lactose or isopropyl-β-D-thiogalactopyranoside (IPTG).
   4050..4638    -  rep_origin     ori: high-copy-number ColE1/pMB1/pBR322/pUC origin of replication
   4809..5669    -  CDS            AmpR: β-lactamase; bla; confers resistance to ampicillin, carbenicillin, and related antibiotics
   5670..5774    -  promoter       AmpR promoter: bla
   5833..5885    -  misc_feature   bom (fragment): basis of mobility region from pBR322
   6040..6419    +  enhancer       CMV enhancer: human cytomegalovirus immediate early enhancer
   6420..6623    +  promoter       CMV promoter: human cytomegalovirus (CMV) immediate early promoter
   6625..6644    +  promoter       PLtetO-1 promoter (fragment): modified phage lambda PL promoter with tet operator sites (Lutz and Bujard, 1997)
   6646..6665    +  promoter       PLtetO-1 promoter (fragment): modified phage lambda PL promoter with tet operator sites (Lutz and Bujard, 1997)
   6673..6706    +  promoter       TRE3GV promoter (fragment): 3rd-generation Tet-responsive promoter that can be activated by binding of Tet-On® 3G, optimized for retroviral and lentiviral vectors
>Addgene plasmid #19496 | pcDNA5/FRT/TO GFP DNAJB2b | depositor full sequence | sequence record 9132 | Author sequence
AGCTTGCCACCATGGTGAGCAAGGGCGAGGAGCTGTTCACCGGGGTGGTGCCCATCCTGGTCGAGCTGGA
CGGCGACGTAAACGGCCACAAGTTCAGCGTGTCCGGCGAGGGCGAGGGCGATGCCACCTACGGCAAGCTG
ACCCTGAAGTTCATCTGCACCACCGGCAAGCTGCCCGTGCCCTGGCCCACCCTCGTGACCACCCTGACCT
ACGGCGTGCAGTGCTTCAGCCGCTACCCCGACCACATGAAGCAGCACGACTTCTTCAAGTCCGCCATGCC
CGAAGGCTACGTCCAGGAGCGCACCATCTTCTTCAAGGACGACGGCAACTACAAGACCCGCGCCGAGGTG
AAGTTCGAGGGCGACACCCTGGTGAACCGCATCGAGCTGAAGGGCATCGACTTCAAGGAGGACGGCAACA
TCCTGGGGCACAAGCTGGAGTACAACTACAACAGCCACAACGTCTATATCATGGCCGACAAGCAGAAGAA
CGGCATCAAGGTGAACTTCAAGATCCGCCACAACATCGAGGACGGCAGCGTGCAGCTCGCCGACCACTAC
CAGCAGAACACCCCCATCGGCGACGGCCCCGTGCTGCTGCCCGACAACCACTACCTGAGCACCCAGTCCG
CCCTGAGCAAAGACCCCAACGAGAAGCGCGATCACATGGTCCTGCTGGAGTTCGTGACCGCCGCCGGGAT
CACTCTCGGCATGGACGAGCTGTACAAGGGATCCACCATGGCATCCTACTACGAGATCCTAGACGTGCCG
CGAAGTGCGTCCGCTGATGACATCAAGAAGGCGTATCGGCGCAAGGCTCTCCAGTGGCACCCAGACAAAA
ACCCAGATAATAAAGAGTTTGCTGAGAAGAAATTTAAGGAGGTGGCCGAGGCATATGAAGTGCTGTCTGA
CAAGCACAAGCGGGAGATTTACGACCGCTATGGCCGGGAAGGGCTGACAGGGACAGGAACTGGCCCATCT
CGGGCAGAAGCTGGCAGTGGTGGGCCTGGCTTCACCTTCACCTTCCGCAGCCCCGAGGAGGTCTTCCGGG
AATTCTTTGGGAGTGGAGACCCTTTTGCAGAGCTCTTTGATGACCTGGGCCCCTTCTCAGAGCTTCAGAA
CCGGGGTTCCCGACACTCAGGCCCCTTCTTTACCTTCTCTTCCTCCTTCCCTGGGCACTCCGATTTCTCC
TCCTCATCTTTCTCCTTCAGTCCTGGGGCTGGTGCTTTTCGCTCTGTTTCTACATCTACCACCTTTGTCC
AAGGACGCCGCATCACCACACGCAGAATCATGGAGAACGGGCAGGAGCGGGTGGAAGTGGAGGAGGATGG
GCAGCTGAAGTCAGTCACAATCAATGGTGTCCCAGATGACCTGGCACTGGGCTTGGAGCTGAGCCGTCGC
GAGCAGCAGCCGTCAGTCACTTCCAGGTCTGGGGGCACTCAGGTCCAGCAGACCCCTGCCTCATGCCCCT
TGGACAGCGACCTCTCTGAGGATGAGGACCTGCAGCTGGCCATGGCCTACAGCCTGTCAGAGATGGAGGC
AGCTGGGAAGAAACCCGCAGGTGGGCGGGAGGCACAGCACCGACGGCAGGGGCGGCCCAAGGCCCAGCAC
CAAGATCCAGGCTTGGGGGGGACCCAGGAGGGTGCGAGGGGTGAAGCAACCAAACGCAGTCCATCCCCAG
AGGAGAAGGCCTCTCGCTGCCTCATCCTCTGAGCGGCCGCTCGAGTCTAGAGGGCCCGTTTAAACCCGCT
GATCAGCCTCGACTGTGCCTTCTAGTTGCCAGCCATCTGTTGTTTGCCCCTCCCCCGTGCCTTCCTTGAC
CCTGGAAGGTGCCACTCCCACTGTCCTTTCCTAATAAAATGAGGAAATTGCATCGCATTGTCTGAGTAGG
TGTCATTCTATTCTGGGGGGTGGGGTGGGGCAGGACAGCAAGGGGGAGGATTGGGAAGACAATAGCAGGC
ATGCTGGGGATGCGGTGGGCTCTATGGCTTCTGAGGCGGAAAGAACCAGCTGGGGCTCTAGGGGGTATCC
CC
[124 nt withheld, positions 2033-2156]
C
[91 nt withheld, positions 2158-2248]
AGGGTGATGGTTCACGTACCTAGAAGTTCCTATTCCGAAGTTCCTATTCTCTAGAAAGTATAGGAACTTC
CTTGGCCAAAAAGCCTGAACTCACCGCGACGTCTGTCGAGAAGTTTCTGATCGAAAAGTTCGACAGCGTC
TCCGACCTGATGCAGCTCTCGGAGGGCGAAGAATCTCGTGCTTTCAGCTTCGATGTAGGAGGGCGTGGAT
ATGTCCTGCGGGTAAATAGCTGCGCCGATGGTTTCTACAAAGATCGTTATGTTTATCGGCACTTTGCATC
GGCCGCGCTCCCGATTCCGGAAGTGCTTGACATTGGGGAATTCAGCGAGAGCCTGACCTATTGCATCTCC
CGCCGTGCACAGGGTGTCACGTTGCAAGACCTGCCTGAAACCGAACTGCCCGCTGTTCTGCAGCCGGTCG
CGGAGGCCATGGATGCGATCGCTGCGGCCGATCTTAGCCAGACGAGCGGGTTCGGCCCATTCGGACCGCA
AGGAATCGGTCAATACACTACATGGCGTGATTTCATATGCGCGATTGCTGATCCCCATGTGTATCACTGG
CAAACTGTGATGGACGACACCGTCAGTGCGTCCGTCGCGCAGGCTCTCGATGAGCTGATGCTTTGGGCCG
AGGACTGCCCCGAAGTCCGGCACCTCGTGCACGCGGATTTCGGCTCCAACAATGTCCTGACGGACAATGG
CCGCATAACAGCGGTCATTGACTGGAGCGAGGCGATGTTCGGGGATTCCCAATACGAGGTCGCCAACATC
TTCTTCTGGAGGCCGTGGTTGGCTTGTATGGAGCAGCAGACGCGCTACTTCGAGCGGAGGCATCCGGAGC
TTGCAGGATCGCCGCGGCTCCGGGCGTATATGCTCCGCATTGGTCTTGACCAACTCTATCAGAGCTTGGT
TGACGGCAATTTCGATGATGCAGCTTGGGCGCAGGGTCGATGCGACGCAATCGTCCGATCCGGAGCCGGG
ACTGTCGGGCGTACACAAATCGCCCGCAGAAGCGCGGCCGTCTGGACCGATGGCTGTGTAGAAGTACTCG
CCGATAGTGGAAACCGACGCCCCAGCACTCGTCCGAGGGCAAAGGAATAGCACGTACTACGAGATTTCGA
TTCCACCGCCGCCTTCTATGAAAGGTTGGGCTTCGGAATCGTTTTCCGGGACGCCGGCTGGATGATCCTC
CAGCGCGGGGATCTCATGCTGGAGTTCTTCGCCCACCCCAACTTGTTTATTGCAGCTTATAATGGTTACA
AATAAAGCAATAGCATCACAAATTTCACAAATAAAGCATTTTTTTCACTGCATTCTAGTTGTGGTTTGTC
CAAACTCATCAATGTATCTTATCATGTCTGTATACCGTCGACCTCTAGCTAGAGCTTGGCGTAATCATGG
TCATAGCTGTTTCCTGTGTGAAATTGTTATCCGCTCACAATTCCACACAACATACGAGCCGGAAGCATAA
AGTGTAAAGCCTGGGGTGCCTAATGAGTGAGCTAACTCACATTAATTGCGTTGCGCTCACTGCCCGCTTT
CCAGTCGGGAAACCTGTCGTGCCAGCTGCATTAATGAATCGGCCAACGCGCGGGGAGAGGCGGTTTGCGT
ATTGGGCGCTCTTCCGCTTCCTCGCTCACTGACTCGCTGCGCTCGGTCGTTCGGCTGCGGCGAGCGGTAT
CAGCTCACTCAAAGGCGGTAATACGGTTATCCACAGAATCAGGGGATAACGCAGGAAAGAACATGTGAGC
AAAAGGCCAGCAAAAGGCCAGGAACCGTAAAAAGGCCGCGTTGCTGGCGTTTTTCCATAGGCTCCGCCCC
CCTGACGAGCATCACAAAAATCGACGCTCAAGTCAGAGGTGGCGAAACCCGACAGGACTATAAAGATACC
AGGCGTTTCCCCCTGGAAGCTCCCTCGTGCGCTCTCCTGTTCCGACCCTGCCGCTTACCGGATACCTGTC
CGCCTTTCTCCCTTCGGGAAGCGTGGCGCTTTCTCATAGCTCACGCTGTAGGTATCTCAGTTCGGTGTAG
GTCGTTCGCTCCAAGCTGGGCTGTGTGCACGAACCCCCCGTTCAGCCCGACCGCTGCGCCTTATCCGGTA
ACTATCGTCTTGAGTCCAACCCGGTAAGACACGACTTATCGCCACTGGCAGCAGCCACTGGTAACAGGAT
TAGCAGAGCGAGGTATGTAGGCGGTGCTACAGAGTTCTTGAAGTGGTGGCCTAACTACGGCTACACTAGA
AGAACAGTATTTGGTATCTGCGCTCTGCTGAAGCCAGTTACCTTCGGAAAAAGAGTTGGTAGCTCTTGAT
CCGGCAAACAAACCACCGCTGGTAGCGGTGGTTTTTTTGTTTGCAAGCAGCAGATTACGCGCAGAAAAAA
AGGATCTCAAGAAGATCCTTTGATCTTTTCTACGGGGTCTGACGCTCAGTGGAACGAAAACTCACGTTAA
GGGATTTTGGTCATGAGATTATCAAAAAGGATCTTCACCTAGATCCTTTTAAATTAAAAATGAAGTTTTA
AATCAATCTAAAGTATATATGAGTAAACTTGGTCTGACAGTTACCAATGCTTAATCAGTGAGGCACCTAT
CTCAGCGATCTGTCTATTTCGTTCATCCATAGTTGCCTGACTCCCCGTCGTGTAGATAACTACGATACGG
GAGGGCTTACCATCTGGCCCCAGTGCTGCAATGATACCGCGAGACCCACGCTCACCGGCTCCAGATTTAT
CAGCAATAAACCAGCCAGCCGGAAGGGCCGAGCGCAGAAGTGGTCCTGCAACTTTATCCGCCTCCATCCA
GTCTATTAATTGTTGCCGGGAAGCTAGAGTAAGTAGTTCGCCAGTTAATAGTTTGCGCAACGTTGTTGCC
ATTGCTACAGGCATCGTGGTGTCACGCTCGTCGTTTGGTATGGCTTCATTCAGCTCCGGTTCCCAACGAT
CAAGGCGAGTTACATGATCCCCCATGTTGTGCAAAAAAGCGGTTAGCTCCTTCGGTCCTCCGATCGTTGT
CAGAAGTAAGTTGGCCGCAGTGTTATCACTCATGGTTATGGCAGCACTGCATAATTCTCTTACTGTCATG
CCATCCGTAAGATGCTTTTCTGTGACTGGTGAGTACTCAACCAAGTCATTCTGAGAATAGTGTATGCGGC
GACCGAGTTGCTCTTGCCCGGCGTCAATACGGGATAATACCGCGCCACATAGCAGAACTTTAAAAGTGCT
CATCATTGGAAAACGTTCTTCGGGGCGAAAACTCTCAAGGATCTTACCGCTGTTGAGATCCAGTTCGATG
TAACCCACTCGTGCACCCAACTGATCTTCAGCATCTTTTACTTTCACCAGCGTTTCTGGGTGAGCAAAAA
CAGGAAGGCAAAATGCCGCAAAAAAGGGAATAAGGGCGACACGGAAATGTTGAATACTCATACTCTTCCT
TTTTCAATATTATTGAAGCATTTATCAGGGTTATTGTCTCATGAGCGGATACATATTTGAATGTATTTAG
AAAAATAAACAAATAGGGGTTCCGCGCACATTTCCCCGAAAAGTGCCACCTGACGTCGACGGATCGGGAG
ATCTCCCGATCCCCTATGGTGCACTCTCAGTACAATCTGCTCTGATGCCGCATAGTTAAGCCAGTATCTG
CTCCCTGCTTGTGTGTTGGAGGTCGCTGAGTAGTGCGCGAGCAAAATTTAAGCTACAACAAGGCAAGGCT
TGACCGACAATTGCATGAAGAATCTGCTTAGGGTTAGGCGTTTTGCGCTGCTTCGCGATGTACGGGCCAG
ATATACGCGTTGACATTGATTATTGACTAGTTATTAATAGTAATCAATTACGGGGTCATTAGTTCATAGC
CCATATATGGAGTTCCGCGTTACATAACTTACGGTAAATGGCCCGCCTGGCTGACCGCCCAACGACCCCC
GCCCATTGACGTCAATAATGACGTATGTTCCCATAGTAACGCCAATAGGGACTTTCCATTGACGTCAATG
GGTGGAGTATTTACGGTAAACTGCCCACTTGGCAGTACATCAAGTGTATCATATGCCAAGTACGCCCCCT
ATTGACGTCAATGACGGTAAATGGCCCGCCTGGCATTATGCCCAGTACATGACCTTATGGGACTTTCCTA
CTTGGCAGTACATCTACGTATTAGTCATCGCTATTACCATGGTGATGCGGTTTTGGCAGTACATCAATGG
GCGTGGATAGCGGTTTGACTCACGGGGATTTCCAAGTCTCCACCCCATTGACGTCAATGGGAGTTTGTTT
TGGCACCAAAATCAACGGGACTTTCCAAAATGTCGTAACAACTCCGCCCCATTGACGCAAATGGGCGGTA
GGCGTGTACGGTGGGAGGTCTATATAAGCAGAGCTCTCCCTATCAGTGATAGAGATCTCCCTATCAGTGA
TAGAGATCGTCGACGAGCTCGTTTAGTGAACCGTCAGATCGCCTGGAGACGCCATCCACGCTGTTTTGAC
CTCCATAGAAGACACCGGGACCGATCCAGCCTCCGGACTCTAGCGTTTAAACTTA
