>Addgene plasmid #19496 | pcDNA5/FRT/TO GFP DNAJB2b | addgene partial sequence | sequence record 25273 | 19496 with EGFP-C
TCGGCNTGGACGAGCTGTNCAAGGGNTCCACCATGGCATCCTACTACGAGATCCTAGACGTGCCGCGAAG
TGCGTCCGCTGATGACATCAAGAAGGCGTATCGGCGCAAGGCTCTCCAGTGGCACCCAGACAAAAACCCA
GATAATAAAGAGTTTGCTGAGAAGAAATTTAAGGAGGTGGCCGAGGCATATGAAGTGCTGTCTGACAAGC
ACAAGCGGGAGATTTACGACCGCTATGGCCGGGAAGGGCTGACAGGGACAGGAACTGGCCCATCTCGGGC
AGAAGCTGGCAGTGGTGGGCCTGGCTTCACCTTCACCTTCCGCAGCCCCGAGGAGGTCTTCCGGGAATTC
TTTGGGAGTGGAGACCCTTTTGCAGAGCTCTTTGATGACCTGGGCCCCTTCTCAGAGCTTCAGAACCGGG
GTTCCCGACACTCAGGCCCCTTCTTTACCTTCTCTTCCTCCTTCCCTGGGCACTCCGATTTCTCCTCCTC
ATCTTTCTCCTTCAGTCCTGGGGCTGGTGCTTTTCGCTCTGTTTCTACATCTACCACCTTTGTCCNANGA
CGCCGCATCACCACACGCAGAATCATGGAGAACGGGCAGGAGCGGGTGGAAGTGGAGGAGNATGGGCAGC
T
